Addgene plasmid #54376: LII dy 4-5
Depositing lab: Martin Parniske. Depositing organization: Ludwig-Maximilians-Universitaet Muenchen (LMU). Publication: A modular plasmid assembly kit for multigene expression, gene silencing and silencing rescue in plants. Binder A, Lambert J, Morbitzer R, Popp C, Ott T, Lahaye T, Parniske M. PLoS One. 2014 Feb 13;9(2):e88218. doi: 10.1371/journal.pone.0088218. eCollection 2014. PubMed 24551083.
Backbone
  Vector backbone: pAMP (Genart)
  Backbone manufacturer: Geneart
  Vector type: cloning vector
Growth in bacteria
  Bacterial resistance: Ampicillin, 100 μg/mL
  Growth temperature: 37°C
  Growth strain: DH5alpha
  Copy number: High Copy
Gene/Insert
  Gene/Insert name: dummy 4-5
  Species: Synthetic
  Cloning method: Unknown
  Sequencing primers: 5′ M13-F20; 3′ M13Rev
Terms and licenses: Academic/Nonprofit Terms; Industry Terms: Not Available to Industry
Depositor comments: LII/LIV dummy
How to cite: LII dy 4-5 was a gift from Martin Parniske (Addgene plasmid # 54376 ; http://n2t.net/addgene:54376 ; RRID:Addgene_54376)
