[The description below was written by a language model from this plasmid's Addgene catalogue record and pLannotate feature annotations shown in this document.]
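Description:
LII dy 4-5 is a small (about 2.5 kb) bacterial cloning plasmid built on a commercial gene-synthesis backbone (pAMP, Geneart). It belongs to a modular plasmid assembly kit developed for multigene expression, gene silencing and silencing rescue in plants. It replicates in E. coli from a high-copy ColE1/pUC-type origin and is selected with ampicillin through a β-lactamase (AmpR) gene driven by its own bla promoter.

The insert is a synthetic "dummy 4-5" element, described by the depositor as a level II/level IV (LII/LIV) dummy. From the name and the kit context, it most likely acts as a non-functional spacer for the position between assembly junctions 4 and 5. Such a spacer would let a higher-order multigene construct be closed when no real transcription unit is wanted in that slot. The record does not state the dummy's sequence content, its flanking restriction or fusion sites, or the cloning method, and the feature table has no annotation for the insert. By elimination it probably lies in the unannotated stretch downstream of the T7 promoter, in the region read by the standard M13 forward and reverse sequencing primers.

The other annotated features are backbone remnants rather than functional modules: a partial lacZα fragment, a T7 promoter, short fragments matching lacI and the RSF origin, and a truncated M13 origin. No plant promoter, terminator, reporter or plant selection marker is recorded. The plasmid therefore appears to serve purely as an assembly donor part and not as an expression or transformation vector in its own right.
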