Features (pLannotate 1.2.2; 8 found; start..end, strand, type, name):
      5..161     -  CDS            lacZα (fragment): LacZα fragment of β-galactosidase; lacZ fragment
    170..188     +  promoter       T7 promoter: promoter for bacteriophage T7 RNA polymerase
    429..476     -  CDS            lacI (fragment): lac repressor; lacI; The lac repressor binds to the lac operator to inhibit transcription in E. coli. This inhibition can be relieved by adding lactose or isopropyl-β-D-thiogalactopyranoside (IPTG).
    513..553     -  rep_origin     RSF ori (fragment): Plasmids containing the RSF 1030 origin of replication can be propagated in E. coli cells that contain additional plasmids with compatible origins.
    631..1219    -  rep_origin     ori: high-copy-number ColE1/pMB1/pBR322/pUC origin of replication
   1390..2250    -  CDS            AmpR: β-lactamase; bla; confers resistance to ampicillin, carbenicillin, and related antibiotics
   2251..2355    -  promoter       AmpR promoter: bla
   2381..2512    -  rep_origin     M13 ori (fragment): M13 bacteriophage origin of replication; arrow indicates direction of (+) strand synthesis
>Addgene plasmid #54376 | LII dy 4-5 | depositor full sequence | sequence record 84596 | Full Sequence
CCCATTCGCCATTCAGGCTGCGCAACTGTTGGGAAGGGCGTTTCGGTGCGGGCCTCTTCGCTATTACGCC
AGCTGGCGAAAGGGGGATGTGCTGCAAGGCGATTAAGTTGGGTAACGCCAGGGTTTTCCCAGTCACGACG
TTGTAAAACGACGGCCAGTGAGCGCGACGTAATACGACTCACTATAGGGCGAATTGGCGGAAGGCCGTCA
AGGCCACGTGTCTTGTCCAGGCGCGCCATGAGCTCTAAAGCTTCGCTCGAGCTTTTGAAGACAATGTCTA
GATAATTAGGCTAAACTATCCTTAAGGTGAGTTGTCTTCCCTCGAATTCCCAAGCTTATCTCGACCCGGG
GTAGCGGCCGCTTGGATCCCAGAATTCTAGGTACCTCTTAATTAATGGAGCACAAGACTGGCCTCATGGG
CCTTCCGCTCACTGCCCGCTTTCCAGTCGGGAAACCTGTCGTGCCAGCTGCATTAACATGGTCATAGCTG
TTTCCTTGCGTATTGGGCGCTCTCCGCTTCCTCGCTCACTGACTCGCTGCGCTCGGTCGTTCGGGTAAAG
CCTGGGGTGCCTAATGAGCAAAAGGCCAGCAAAAGGCCAGGAACCGTAAAAAGGCCGCGTTGCTGGCGTT
TTTCCATAGGCTCCGCCCCCCTGACGAGCATCACAAAAATCGACGCTCAAGTCAGAGGTGGCGAAACCCG
ACAGGACTATAAAGATACCAGGCGTTTCCCCCTGGAAGCTCCCTCGTGCGCTCTCCTGTTCCGACCCTGC
CGCTTACCGGATACCTGTCCGCCTTTCTCCCTTCGGGAAGCGTGGCGCTTTCTCATAGCTCACGCTGTAG
GTATCTCAGTTCGGTGTAGGTCGTTCGCTCCAAGCTGGGCTGTGTGCACGAACCCCCCGTTCAGCCCGAC
CGCTGCGCCTTATCCGGTAACTATCGTCTTGAGTCCAACCCGGTAAGACACGACTTATCGCCACTGGCAG
CAGCCACTGGTAACAGGATTAGCAGAGCGAGGTATGTAGGCGGTGCTACAGAGTTCTTGAAGTGGTGGCC
TAACTACGGCTACACTAGAAGAACAGTATTTGGTATCTGCGCTCTGCTGAAGCCAGTTACCTTCGGAAAA
AGAGTTGGTAGCTCTTGATCCGGCAAACAAACCACCGCTGGTAGCGGTGGTTTTTTTGTTTGCAAGCAGC
AGATTACGCGCAGAAAAAAAGGATCTCAAGAAGATCCTTTGATCTTTTCTACGGGGTCTGACGCTCAGTG
GAACGAAAACTCACGTTAAGGGATTTTGGTCATGAGATTATCAAAAAGGATCTTCACCTAGATCCTTTTA
AATTAAAAATGAAGTTTTAAATCAATCTAAAGTATATATGAGTAAACTTGGTCTGACAGTTACCAATGCT
TAATCAGTGAGGCACCTATCTCAGCGATCTGTCTATTTCGTTCATCCATAGTTGCCTGACTCCCCGTCGT
GTAGATAACTACGATACGGGAGGGCTTACCATCTGGCCCCAGTGCTGCAATGATACCGCGAGAACCACGC
TCACCGGCTCCAGATTTATCAGCAATAAACCAGCCAGCCGGAAGGGCCGAGCGCAGAAGTGGTCCTGCAA
CTTTATCCGCCTCCATCCAGTCTATTAATTGTTGCCGGGAAGCTAGAGTAAGTAGTTCGCCAGTTAATAG
TTTGCGCAACGTTGTTGCCATTGCTACAGGCATCGTGGTGTCACGCTCGTCGTTTGGTATGGCTTCATTC
AGCTCCGGTTCCCAACGATCAAGGCGAGTTACATGATCCCCCATGTTGTGCAAAAAAGCGGTTAGCTCCT
TCGGTCCTCCGATCGTTGTCAGAAGTAAGTTGGCCGCAGTGTTATCACTCATGGTTATGGCAGCACTGCA
TAATTCTCTTACTGTCATGCCATCCGTAAGATGCTTTTCTGTGACTGGTGAGTACTCAACCAAGTCATTC
TGAGAATAGTGTATGCGGCGACCGAGTTGCTCTTGCCCGGCGTCAATACGGGATAATACCGCGCCACATA
GCAGAACTTTAAAAGTGCTCATCATTGGAAAACGTTCTTCGGGGCGAAAACTCTCAAGGATCTTACCGCT
GTTGAGATCCAGTTCGATGTAACCCACTCGTGCACCCAACTGATCTTCAGCATCTTTTACTTTCACCAGC
GTTTCTGGGTGAGCAAAAACAGGAAGGCAAAATGCCGCAAAAAAGGGAATAAGGGCGACACGGAAATGTT
GAATACTCATACTCTTCCTTTTTCAATATTATTGAAGCATTTATCAGGGTTATTGTCTCATGAGCGGATA
CATATTTGAATGTATTTAGAAAAATAAACAAATAGGGGTTCCGCGCACATTTCCCCGAAAAGTGCCACCT
AAATTGTAAGCGTTAATATTTTGTTAAAATTCGCGTTAAATTTTTGTTAAATCAGCTCATTTTTTAACCA
ATAGGCCGAAATCGGCAAAATCCCTTATAAATCAAAAGAATAGACCGAGATAGGGTTGAGTGGCCGCTAC
AGGGCGCT
