>Addgene plasmid #54376 | LII dy 4-5 | addgene partial sequence | sequence record 87727 | M13pUC-Fwd 5'-CCCAGTCACGACGTTGTAAAACG-3'
AATACGACTCACTATAGGGCGAATTGGCGGAAGGCCGTCAAGGCCACGTGTCTTGTCCAGGCGCGCCATG
AGCTCTAAAGCTTCGCTCGAGCTTTTGAAGACAATGTCTAGATAATTAGGCTAAACTATCCTTAAGGTGA
GTTGTCTTCCCTCGAATTCCCAAGCTTATCTCGACCCGGGGTAGCGGCCGCTTGGATCCCAGAATTCTAG
GTACCTCTTAATTAATGGAGCACAAGACTGGCCTCATGGGCCTTCCGCTCACTGCCCGCTTTCCAGTCGG
GAAACCTGTCGTGCCAGCTGCATTAACATGGTCATAGCTGTTTCCTTGCGTATTGGGCGCTCTCCGCTTC
CTCGCTCACTGACTCGCTGCGCTCGGTCGTTCGGGTAAAGCCTGGGGTGCCTAATGAGCAAAAGGCCAGC
AAAAGGCCAGGAACCGTAAAAAGGCCGCGTTGCTGGCGTTTTTCCATAGGCTCCGCCCCCCTGACGAGCA
TCACAAAAATCGACGCTCAAGTCAGAGGTGGCGAAACCCGACAGGACTATAAAGATACCAGGCGTTTCCC
CCTGGAAGCTCCCTCGTGCGCTCTCCTGTTCCGACCCTGCCGCTTACCGGATACCTGTCCGCCTTTCTCC
CTTCGGGAAGCGTGGCGCTTTCTCATAGCTCACGCTGTAGGTATCTCAGTTCGGTGTAGGTCGTTCGCTC
CAAGCTGGGCTGTGTGCACGAACCCCCCGTTCAGCCCGACCGCTGCGCCTTATCCGGTAACTATCGTCTT
GAGTCCAACCCGGTAAGACACGACTTATCGCCACTGGCAGCAGCCACTGGTAACAGGATTAGCAGAGCGA
GGTATGTAGGCGGTGCTACAGAGTTCTTGAAGTGGTGGCCTAACTACGGCTACACTAGAAGAACAGTATT
TGGTATCTGCGCTCTGCTGAAGCCAGTTACCTTCGGAAAA
